>Addgene plasmid #184637 | pLV-mScarlet-Control-5'UTR | addgene full sequence | sequence record 403387 | Addgene NGS Result
CGTTACATAACTTACGGTAAATGGCCCGCCTGGCTGACCGCCCAACGACCCCCGCCCATTGACGTCAATA
ATGACGTATGTTCCCATAGTAACGCCAATAGGGACTTTCCATTGACGTCAATGGGTGGAGTATTTACGGT
AAACTGCCCACTTGGCAGTACATCAAGTGTATCATATGCCAAGTACGCCCCCTATTGACGTCAATGACGG
TAAATGGCCCGCCTGGCATTATGCCCAGTACATGACCTTATGGGACTTTCCTACTTGGCAGTACATCTAC
GTATTAGTCATCGCTATTACCATGGTGATGCGGTTTTGGCAGTACATCAATGGGCGTGGATAGCGGTTTG
ACTCACGGGGATTTCCAAGTCTCCACCCCATTGACGTCAATGGGAGTTTGTTTTGGCACCAAAATCAACG
GGACTTTCCAAAATGTCGTAACAACTCCGCCCCATTGACGCAAATGGGCGGTAGGCGTGTACGGTGGGAG
GTCTATATAAGCAGAGCTCGTTTAGTGAACCGTCAGATCGCCTGGAGACGCCATCCACGCTGTTTTGACC
TCCATAGAAGACACCGACTCTAGAGGATCCACCGGTATGGTGAGCAAGGGCGAGGCAGTGATCAAGGAGT
TCATGCGGTTCAAGGTGCACATGGAGGGCTCCATGAACGGCCACGAGTTCGAGATCGAGGGCGAGGGCGA
GGGCCGCCCCTACGAGGGCACCCAGACCGCCAAGCTGAAGGTGACCAAGGGTGGCCCCCTGCCCTTCTCC
TGGGACATCCTGTCCCCTCAGTTCATGTACGGCTCCAGGGCCTTCACCAAGCACCCCGCCGACATCCCCG
ACTACTATAAGCAGTCCTTCCCCGAGGGCTTCAAGTGGGAGCGCGTGATGAACTTCGAGGACGGCGGCGC
CGTGACCGTGACCCAGGACACCTCCCTGGAGGACGGCACCCTGATCTACAAGGTGAAGCTCCGCGGCACC
AACTTCCCTCCTGACGGCCCCGTAATGCAGAAGAAGACAATGGGCTGGGAAGCGTCCACCGAGCGGTTGT
ACCCCGAGGACGGCGTGCTGAAGGGCGACATTAAGATGGCCCTGCGCCTGAAGGACGGCGGCCGCTACCT
GGCGGACTTCAAGACCACCTACAAGGCCAAGAAGCCCGTGCAGATGCCCGGCGCCTACAACGTCGACCGC
AAGTTGGACATCACCTCCCACAACGAGGACTACACCGTGGTGGAACAGTACGAACGCTCCGAGGGCCGCC
ACTCCACCGGCGGCATGGACGAGCTGTACAAGTGAGTCGACAATCAACCTCTGGATTACAAAATTTGTGA
AAGATTGACTGGTATTCTTAACTATGTTGCTCCTTTTACGCTATGTGGATACGCTGCTTTAATGCCTTTG
TATCATGCTATTGCTTCCCGTATGGCTTTCATTTTCTCCTCCTTGTATAAATCCTGGTTGCTGTCTCTTT
ATGAGGAGTTGTGGCCCGTTGTCAGGCAACGTGGCGTGGTGTGCACTGTGTTTGCTGACGCAACCCCCAC
TGGTTGGGGCATTGCCACCACCTGTCAGCTCCTTTCCGGGACTTTCGCTTTCCCCCTCCCTATTGCCACG
GCGGAACTCATCGCCGCCTGCCTTGCCCGCTGCTGGACAGGGGCTCGGCTGTTGGGCACTGACAATTCCG
TGGTGTTGTCGGGGAAGCTGACGTCCTTTCCATGGCTGCTCGCCTGTGTTGCCACCTGGATTCTGCGCGG
GACGTCCTTCTGCTACGTCCCTTCGGCCCTCAATCCAGCGGACCTTCCTTCCCGCGGCCTGCTGCCGGCT
CTGCGGCCTCTTCCGCGTCTTCGCCTTCGCCCTCAGACGAGTCGGATCTCCCTTTGGGCCGCCTCCCCGC
CTGGAATTCGAGCTCGGTACCTTTAAGACCAATGACTTACAAGGCAGCTGTAGATCTTAGCCACTTTTTA
AAAGAAAAGGGGGGACTGGAAGGGCTAATTCACTCCCAACGAAGACAAGATCTGCTTTTTGCTTGTACTG
GGTCTCTCTGGTTAGACCAGATCTGAGCCTGGGAGCTCTCTGGCTAACTAGGGAACCCACTGCTTAAGCC
TCAATAAAGCTTGCCTTGAGTGCTTCAAGTAGTGTGTGCCCGTCTGTTGTGTGACTCTGGTAACTAGAGA
TCCCTCAGACCCTTTTAGTCAGTGTGGAAAATCTCTAGCAGTAGTAGTTCATGTCATCTTATTATTCAGT
ATTTATAACTTGCAAAGAAATGAATATCAGAGAGTGAGAGGAACTTGTTTATTGCAGCTTATAATGGTTA
CAAATAAAGCAATAGCATCACAAATTTCACAAATAAAGCATTTTTTTCACTGCATTCTAGTTGTGGTTTG
TCCAAACTCATCAATGTATCTTATCATGTCTGGCTCTAGCTATCCCGCCCCTAACTCCGCCCATCCCGCC
CCTAACTCCGCCCAGTTCCGCCCATTCTCCGCCCCATGGCTGACTAATTTTTTTTATTTATGCAGAGGCC
GAGGCCGCCTCGGCCTCTGAGCTATTCCAGAAGTAGTGAGGAGGCTTTTTTGGAGGCCTAGGGACGTACC
CAATTCGCCCTATAGTGAGTCGTATTACGCGCGCTCACTGGCCGTCGTTTTACAACGTCGTGACTGGGAA
AACCCTGGCGTTACCCAACTTAATCGCCTTGCAGCACATCCCCCTTTCGCCAGCTGGCGTAATAGCGAAG
AGGCCCGCACCGATCGCCCTTCCCAACAGTTGCGCAGCCTGAATGGCGAATGGG
[124 nt withheld, positions 2785-2908]
C
[91 nt withheld, positions 2910-3000]
A
[49 nt withheld, positions 3002-3050]
CCTTTGACGTTGGAGTCCACGTTCTTT
[37 nt withheld, positions 3078-3114]
ACCCTATCTCGGTCTATTCTTTTGATTTATAAGGGATTTTGCCGATTTCGGCCTATTGGTTAAAAAATGA
GCTGATTTAACAAAAATTTAACGCGAATTTTAACAAAATATTAACGCTTACAATTTAGGTGGCACTTTTC
GGGGAAATGTGCGCGGAACCCCTATTTGTTTATTTTTCTAAATACATTCAAATATGTATCCGCTCATGAG
ACAATAACCCTGATAAATGCTTCAATAATATTGAAAAAGGAAGAGTATGAGTATTCAACATTTCCGTGTC
GCCCTTATTCCCTTTTTTGCGGCATTTTGCCTTCCTGTTTTTGCTCACCCAGAAACGCTGGTGAAAGTAA
AAGATGCTGAAGATCAGTTGGGTGCACGAGTGGGTTACATCGAACTGGATCTCAACAGCGGTAAGATCCT
TGAGAGTTTTCGCCCCGAAGAACGTTTTCCAATGATGAGCACTTTTAAAGTTCTGCTATGTGGCGCGGTA
TTATCCCGTATTGACGCCGGGCAAGAGCAACTCGGTCGCCGCATACACTATTCTCAGAATGACTTGGTTG
AGTACTCACCAGTCACAGAAAAGCATCTTACGGATGGCATGACAGTAAGAGAATTATGCAGTGCTGCCAT
AACCATGAGTGATAACACTGCGGCCAACTTACTTCTGACAACGATCGGAGGACCGAAGGAGCTAACCGCT
TTTTTGCACAACATGGGGGATCATGTAACTCGCCTTGATCGTTGGGAACCGGAGCTGAATGAAGCCATAC
CAAACGACGAGCGTGACACCACGATGCCTGTAGCAATGGCAACAACGTTGCGCAAACTATTAACTGGCGA
ACTACTTACTCTAGCTTCCCGGCAACAATTAATAGACTGGATGGAGGCGGATAAAGTTGCAGGACCACTT
CTGCGCTCGGCCCTTCCGGCTGGCTGGTTTATTGCTGATAAATCTGGAGCCGGTGAGCGTGGGTCTCGCG
GTATCATTGCAGCACTGGGGCCAGATGGTAAGCCCTCCCGTATCGTAGTTATCTACACGACGGGGAGTCA
GGCAACTATGGATGAACGAAATAGACAGATCGCTGAGATAGGTGCCTCACTGATTAAGCATTGGTAACTG
TCAGACCAAGTTTACTCATATATACTTTAGATTGATTTAAAACTTCATTTTTAATTTAAAAGGATCTAGG
TGAAGATCCTTTTTGATAATCTCATGACCAAAATCCCTTAACGTGAGTTTTCGTTCCACTGAGCGTCAGA
CCCCGTAGAAAAGATCAAAGGATCTTCTTGAGATCCTTTTTTTCTGCGCGTAATCTGCTGCTTGCAAACA
AAAAAACCACCGCTACCAGCGGTGGTTTGTTTGCCGGATCAAGAGCTACCAACTCTTTTTCCGAAGGTAA
CTGGCTTCAGCAGAGCGCAGATACCAAATACTGTTCTTCTAGTGTAGCCGTAGTTAGGCCACCACTTCAA
GAACTCTGTAGCACCGCCTACATACCTCGCTCTGCTAATCCTGTTACCAGTGGCTGCTGCCAGTGGCGAT
AAGTCGTGTCTTACCGGGTTGGACTCAAGACGATAGTTACCGGATAAGGCGCAGCGGTCGGGCTGAACGG
GGGGTTCGTGCACACAGCCCAGCTTGGAGCGAACGACCTACACCGAACTGAGATACCTACAGCGTGAGCT
ATGAGAAAGCGCCACGCTTCCCGAAGGGAGAAAGGCGGACAGGTATCCGGTAAGCGGCAGGGTCGGAACA
GGAGAGCGCACGAGGGAGCTTCCAGGGGGAAACGCCTGGTATCTTTATAGTCCTGTCGGGTTTCGCCACC
TCTGACTTGAGCGTCGATTTTTGTGATGCTCGTCAGGGGGGCGGAGCCTATGGAAAAACGCCAGCAACGC
GGCCTTTTTACGGTTCCTGGCCTTTTGCTGGCCTTTTGCTCACATGTTCTTTCCTGCGTTATCCCCTGAT
TCTGTGGATAACCGTATTACCGCCTTTGAGTGAGCTGATACCGCTCGCCGCAGCCGAACGACCGAGCGCA
GCGAGTCAGTGAGCGAGGAAGCGGAAGAGCGCCCAATACGCAAACCGCCTCTCCCCGCGCGTTGGCCGAT
TCATTAATGCAGCTGGCACGACAGGTTTCCCGACTGGAAAGCGGGCAGTGAGCGCAACGCAATTAATGTG
AGTTAGCTCACTCATTAGGCACCCCAGGCTTTCCACTTTATGCTTCCGGCTCGTATGTTGTGTGGAATTG
TGAGCGGATAACAATTTCACACAGGAAACAGCTATGACCATGATTACGCCAAGCGCGCAATTAACCCTCA
CTAAAGGGAACAAAAGCTGGAGCTGCAAGCTTAATGTAGTCTTATGCAATACTCTTGTAGTCTTGCAACA
TGGTAACGATGAGTTAGCAACATGCCTTACAAGGAGAGAAAAAGCACCGTGCATGCCGATTGGTGGAAGT
AAGGTGGTACGATCGTGCCTTATTAGGAAGGCAACAGACGGGTCTGACATGGATTGGACGAACCACTGAA
TTGCCGCATTGCAGAGATATTGTATTTAAGTGCCTAGCTCGATACATAAACGGGTCTCTCTGGTTAGACC
AGATCTGAGCCTGGGAGCTCTCTGGCTAACTAGGGAACCCACTGCTTAAGCCTCAATAAAGCTTGCCTTG
AGTGCTTCAAGTAGTGTGTGCCCGTCTGTTGTGTGACTCTGGTAACTAGAGATCCCTCAGACCCTTTTAG
TCAGTGTGGAAAATCTCTAGCAGTGGCGCCCGAACAGGGACTTGAAAGCGAAAGGGAAACCAGAGGAGCT
CTCTCGACGCAGGACTCGGCTTGCTGAAGCGCGCACGGCAAGAGGCGAGGGGCGGCGACTGGTGAGTACG
CCAAAAATTTTGACTAGCGGAGGCTAGAAGGAGAGAGATGGGTGCGAGAGCGTCAGTATTAAGCGGGGGA
GAATTAGATCGCGATGGGAAAAAATTCGGTTAAGGCCAGGGGGAAAGAAAAAATATAAATTAAAACATAT
AGTATGGGCAAGCAGGGAGCTAGAACGATTCGCAGTTAATCCTGGCCTGTTAGAAACATCAGAAGGCTGT
AGACAAATACTGGGACAGCTACAACCATCCCTTCAGACAGGATCAGAAGAACTTAGATCATTATATAATA
CAGTAGCAACCCTCTATTGTGTGCATCAAAGGATAGAGATAAAAGACACCAAGGAAGCTTTAGACAAGAT
AGAGGAAGAGCAAAACAAAAGTAAGACCACCGCACAGCAAGCGGCCGCTGATCTTCAGACCTGGAGGAGG
AGATATGAGGGACAATTGGAGAAGTGAATTATATAAATATAAAGTAGTAAAAATTGAACCATTAGGAGTA
GCACCCACCAAGGCAAAGAGAAGAGTGGTGCAGAGAGAAAAAAGAGCAGTGGGAATAGGAGCTTTGTTCC
TTGGGTTCTTGGGAGCAGCAGGAAGCACTATGGGCGCAGCGTCAATGACGCTGACGGTACAGGCCAGACA
ATTATTGTCTGGTATAGTGCAGCAGCAGAACAATTTGCTGAGGGCTATTGAGGCGCAACAGCATCTGTTG
CAACTCACAGTCTGGGGCATCAAGCAGCTCCAGGCAAGAATCCTGGCTGTGGAAAGATACCTAAAGGATC
AACAGCTCCTGGGGATTTGGGGTTGCTCTGGAAAACTCATTTGCACCACTGCTGTGCCTTGGAATGCTAG
TTGGAGTAATAAATCTCTGGAACAGATTTGGAATCACACGACCTGGATGGAGTGGGACAGAGAAATTAAC
AATTACACAAGCTTAATACACTCCTTAATTGAAGAATCGCAAAACCAGCAAGAAAAGAATGAACAAGAAT
TATTGGAATTAGATAAATGGGCAAGTTTGTGGAATTGGTTTAACATAACAAATTGGCTGTGGTATATAAA
ATTATTCATAATGATAGTAGGAGGCTTGGTAGGTTTAAGAATAGTTTTTGCTGTACTTTCTATAGTGAAT
AGAGTTAGGCAGGGATATTCACCATTATCGTTTCAGACCCACCTCCCAACCCCGAGGGGACCCGACAGGC
CCGAAGGAATAGAAGAAGAAGGTGGAGAGAGAGACAGAGACAGATCCATTCGATTAGTGAACGGATCTCG
ACGGTATCGGTTAACTTTTAAAAGAAAAGGGGGGATTGGGGGGTATAGTGCAGGGGAAAGAATAGTAGAC
ATAATAGCAACAGACATACAAACTAAAGAATTACAAAAACAAATTACAAAATTCAAAATTTTATCGATAA
GCTTGGGAGTTCCG
Features (pLannotate 1.2.2; 26 found; start..end, strand, type, name):
      1..304     +  enhancer       CMV enhancer: human cytomegalovirus immediate early enhancer
    305..508     +  promoter       CMV promoter: human cytomegalovirus (CMV) immediate early promoter
    597..1292    +  CDS            mScarlet: mScarlet is a basic (constitutively fluorescent) red fluorescent protein published in 2016, derived from synthetic construct. It has moderate acid sensitivity.
   1302..1890    +  misc_feature   WPRE: woodchuck hepatitis virus posttranscriptional regulatory element
   1907..1975    +  CDS            nef (fragment): NEF_HV1Z2 - Experimental evidence at protein level: Swiss-Prot protein existence level 1. Extracellular Nef protein targets CD4(+) T-lymphocytes for apoptosis by interacting with CXCR4 surface receptors. From Human immunodeficiency virus type 1 group M subtype D (isolate Z2/CDC-Z34) (HIV-1).
   1977..2210    +  LTR            3' LTR (ΔU3): self-inactivating 3' long terminal repeat (LTR) from HIV-1
   2282..2403    +  polyA_signal   SV40 poly(A) signal: SV40 polyadenylation signal
   2443..2578    +  rep_origin     SV40 ori: SV40 origin of replication
   2599..2617    -  promoter       T7 promoter: promoter for bacteriophage T7 RNA polymerase
   2625..2780    +  CDS            lacZα (fragment): LacZα fragment of β-galactosidase; lacZ fragment
   2785..3213    +  rep_origin     f1 ori (sequence partly withheld): f1 bacteriophage origin of replication; arrow indicates direction of (+) strand synthesis
   3266..3370    +  promoter       AmpR promoter: bla
   3371..4231    +  CDS            AmpR: β-lactamase; bla; confers resistance to ampicillin, carbenicillin, and related antibiotics
   4402..4990    +  rep_origin     ori: high-copy-number ColE1/pMB1/pBR322/pUC origin of replication
   5173..5265    +  CDS            lacI (fragment): lac repressor; lacI; The lac repressor binds to the lac operator to inhibit transcription in E. coli. This inhibition can be relieved by adding lactose or isopropyl-β-D-thiogalactopyranoside (IPTG).
   5278..5299    +  protein_bind   CAP binding site: CAP binding activates transcription in the presence of cAMP. E. coli catabolite activator protein
   5318..5344    +  promoter       lac promoter (fragment): promoter for the E. coli lac operon
   5352..5368    +  protein_bind   lac operator: The lac repressor binds to the lac operator to inhibit transcription in E. coli. This inhibition can be relieved by adding lactose or isopropyl-β-D-thiogalactopyranoside (IPTG). lac repressor encoded by lacI
   5413..5431    +  promoter       T3 promoter: promoter for bacteriophage T3 RNA polymerase
   5459..5685    +  promoter       RSV promoter: Rous sarcoma virus enhancer/promoter
   5686..5866    +  LTR            5' LTR (truncated): truncated 5' long terminal repeat (LTR) from HIV-1
   5913..6038    +  misc_feature   HIV-1 Ψ: packaging signal of human immunodeficiency virus type 1
   6022..6385    +  CDS            HIV-1 gag (fragment): gag protein from human immunodeficiency virus 1; gag
   6531..6764    +  misc_feature   RRE: The Rev response element (RRE) of HIV-1 allows for Rev-dependent mRNA export from the nucleus to the cytoplasm.
   7141..7241    +  CDS            Rev (fragment): human immunodeficiency virus 1 (HIV-1) Rev protein; rev; enhances nuclear export of unspliced and incompletely spliced viral mRNAs
   7260..7376    +  misc_feature   cPPT/CTS: central polypurine tract and central termination sequence of HIV-1
