[The description below was written by a language model from this plasmid's Addgene catalogue record and pLannotate feature annotations shown in this document.]
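Description:
pLV-mScarlet-Control-5'UTR is a third-generation-style, self-inactivating lentiviral transfer plasmid built on a pLV backbone for expressing the red fluorescent protein mScarlet in mammalian cells. It is maintained in E. coli through a high-copy ColE1/pUC-type origin and selected with ampicillin via the β-lactamase gene. The backbone also carries an f1 origin, remnants of the lac region (lacZα and lacI fragments, lac promoter/operator), flanking T7 and T3 promoters, and an SV40 origin and SV40 polyadenylation signal downstream of the viral cassette.

The viral genome is driven by an RSV promoter fused to a truncated HIV-1 5' LTR, which makes genomic RNA production Tat-independent. This is followed by the Ψ packaging signal with an adjoining gag fragment, the Rev response element for Rev-dependent nuclear export, and the cPPT/CTS, which aids nuclear import of the reverse-transcribed genome. The internal expression unit consists of the CMV enhancer and immediate early promoter driving the mScarlet coding sequence. Roughly ninety bases lie between the annotated promoter and the start of the reporter, consistent with the stated CMV-derived 5' untranslated leader, although this leader is not annotated as a separate feature. A WPRE downstream boosts transcript stability and expression, and the ΔU3 3' LTR inactivates LTR promoter activity after integration. No mammalian selection marker is annotated.

According to the record, the plasmid serves as a fluorescent reporter with a CMV 5'UTR. Its name and associated publication on the SARS-CoV-2 5' UTR and Nsp1 suggest it is the control leader for comparison with viral 5'UTR reporters in translation assays, delivered by transfection or lentiviral transduction.
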