Addgene plasmid #184637: pLV-mScarlet-Control-5'UTR
Purpose: Fluorescent reporter for mammalian cells: Expression of mScarlet with a CMV 5'UTR
Depositing lab: Hao Wu. Depositing organization: Boston Children's Hospital. Publication: Targeting stem-loop 1 of the SARS-CoV-2 5' UTR to suppress viral translation and Nsp1 evasion. Vora SM, Fontana P, Mao T, Leger V, Zhang Y, Fu TM, Lieberman J, Gehrke L, Shi M, Wang L, Iwasaki A, Wu H. Proc Natl Acad Sci U S A. 2022 Mar 1;119(9). pii: 2117198119. doi: 10.1073/pnas.2117198119. PubMed 35149555.
Backbone
  Vector backbone: pLV
  Vector type: Mammalian Expression, Lentiviral
Growth in bacteria
  Bacterial resistance: Ampicillin, 100 μg/mL
  Growth temperature: 37°C
  Growth strain: NEB Stable
  Copy number: High Copy
Gene/Insert
  Gene/Insert name: mScarlet
  Cloning method: Restriction Enzyme; 5′ cloning site unknown (unknown if destroyed); 3′ cloning site unknown (unknown if destroyed)
  Sequencing primers: 5′ unknown
Terms and licenses: Academic/Nonprofit Terms; Industry Terms: Not Available to Industry
How to cite: pLV-mScarlet-Control-5'UTR was a gift from Hao Wu (Addgene plasmid # 184637 ; http://n2t.net/addgene:184637 ; RRID:Addgene_184637)
